>Addgene plasmid #222107 | AAVS1_dCas9-XTEN-KRAB-p2A-mCherry | addgene full sequence | sequence record 448471 | Addgene NGS Result
TGCTTTCTCTGACCAGCATTCTCTCCCCTGGGCCTGTGCCGCTTTCTGTCTGCAGCTTGTGGCCTGGGTC
ACCTCTACGGCTGGCCCAGATCCTTCCCTGCCGCCTCCTTCAGGTTCCGTCTTCCTCCACTCCCTCTTCC
CCTTGCTCTCTGCTGTGTTGCTGCCCAAGGATGCTCTTTCCGGAGCACTTCCTTCTCGGCGCTGCACCAC
GTGATGTCCTCTGAGCGGATCCTCCCCGTGTCTGGGTCCTCTCCGGGCATCTCTCCTCCCTCACCCAACC
CCATGCCGTCTTCACTCGCTGGGTTCCCTTTTCCTTCTCCTTCTGGGGCCTGTGCCATCTCTCGTTTCTT
AGGATGGCCTTCTCCGACGGATGTCTCCCTTGCGTCCCGCCTCCCCTTCTTGTAGGCCTGCATCATCACC
GTTTTTCTGGACAACCCCAAAGTACCCCGTCTCCCTGGCTTTAGCCACCTCTCCATCCTCTTGCTTTCTT
TGCCTGGACACCCCGTTCTCCTGTGGATTCGGGTCACCTCTCACTCCTTTCATTTGGGCAGCTCCCCTAC
CCCCCTTACCTCTCTAGTCTGTGCTAGCTCTTCCAGCCCCCTGTCATGGCATCTTCCAGGGGTCCGAGAG
CTCAGCTAGTCTTCTTCCTCCAACCCGGGCCCCTATGTCCACTTCAGGACAGCATGTTTGCTGCCTCCAG
GGATCCTGTGTCCCCGAGCTGGGACCACCTTATATTCCCAGGGCCGGTTAATGTGGCTCTGGTTCTGGGT
ACTTTTATCTGTCCCCTCCACCCCACAGTGGGGCAATAACTTCGTATAGCATACATTATACGAAGTTATA
AGCTTCTGACCTCTTCTCTTCCTCCCACAGGGCCTCGAGAGATCTGGCAGCGGAGAGGGCAGAGGAAGTC
TTCTAACATGCGGTGACGTGGAGGAGAATCCCGGCCCTAGGCTCGAGGGTACCGCCACCATGGGATCGGC
CATTGAACAAGATGGATTGCACGCAGGTTCTCCGGCCGCTTGGGTGGAGAGGCTATTCGGCTATGACTGG
GCACAACAGACAATCGGCTGCTCTGATGCCGCCGTGTTCCGGCTGTCAGCGCAGGGGCGCCCGGTTCTTT
TTGTCAAGACCGACCTGTCCGGTGCCCTGAATGAACTGCAGGACGAGGCAGCGCGGCTATCGTGGCTGGC
CACGACGGGCGTTCCTTGCGCAGCTGTGCTCGACGTTGTCACTGAAGCGGGAAGGGACTGGCTGCTATTG
GGCGAAGTGCCGGGGCAGGATCTCCTGTCATCTCACCTTGCTCCTGCCGAGAAAGTATCCATCATGGCTG
ATGCAATGCGGCGGCTGCATACGCTTGATCCGGCTACCTGCCCATTCGACCACCAAGCGAAACATCGCAT
CGAGCGAGCACGTACTCGGATGGAAGCCGGTCTTGTCGATCAGGATGATCTGGACGAAGAGCATCAGGGG
CTCGCGCCAGCCGAACTGTTCGCCAGGCTCAAGGCGCGCATGCCCGACGGCGATGATCTCGTCGTGACCC
ATGGCGATGCCTGCTTGCCGAATATCATGGTGGAAAATGGCCGCTTTTCTGGATTCATCGACTGTGGCCG
GCTGGGTGTGGCGGACCGCTATCAGGACATAGCGTTGGCTACCCGTGATATTGCTGAAGAGCTTGGCGGC
GAATGGGCTGACCGCTTCCTCGTGCTTTACGGTATCGCCGCTCCCGATTCGCAGCGCATCGCCTTCTATC
GCCTTCTTGACGAGTTCTTCTGAGTTTAAACCCGCTGATCAGCCTCGACTGTGCCTTCTAGTTGCCAGCC
ATCTGTTGTTTGCCCCTCCCCCGTGCCTTCCTTGACCCTGGAAGGTGCCACTCCCACTGTCCTTTCCTAA
TAAAATGAGGAAATTGCATCGCATTGTCTGAGTAGGTGTCATTCTATTCTGGGGGGTGGGGTGGGGCAGG
ACAGCAAGGGGGAGGATTGGGAAGACAATAGCAGGCATGCTGGGGATGCGGTGGGCTCTATGGGTCTCGA
CATTGATTATTGACTAGTTATTAATAGTAATCAATTACGGGGTCATTAGTTCATAGCCCATATATGGAGT
TCCGCGTTACATAACTTACGGTAAATGGCCCGCCTGGCTGACCGCCCAACGACCCCCGCCCATTGACGTC
AATAATGACGTATGTTCCCATAGTAACGCCAATAGGGACTTTCCATTGACGTCAATGGGTGGAGTATTTA
CGGTAAACTGCCCACTTGGCAGTACATCAAGTGTATCATATGCCAAGTACGCCCCCTATTGACGTCAATG
ACGGTAAATGGCCCGCCTGGCATTATGCCCAGTACATGACCTTATGGGACTTTCCTACTTGGCAGTACAT
CTACGTATTAGTCATCGCTATTACCATGGTCGAGGTGAGCCCCACGTTCTGCTTCACTCTCCCCATCTCC
CCCCCCTCCCCACCCCCAATTTTGTATTTATTTATTTTTTAATTATTTTGTGCAGCGATGGGGGCGGGGG
GGGGGGGGGGGCGCGCGCCAGGCGGGGCGGGGCGGGGCGAGGGGCGGGGCGGGGCGAGGCGGAGAGGTGC
GGCGGCAGCCAATCAGAGCGGCGCGCTCCGAAAGTTTCCTTTTATGGCGAGGCGGCGGCGGCGGCGGCCC
TATAAAAAGCGAAGCGCGCGGCGGGCGGGAGTCGCTGCGCGCTGCCTTCGCCCCGTGCCCCGCTCCGCCG
CCGCCTCGCGCCGCCCGCCCCGGCTCTGACTGACCGCGTTACTCCCACAGGTGAGCGGGCGGGACGGCCC
TTCTCCTCCGGGCTGTAATTAGCGCTTGGTTTAATGACGGCTTGTTTCTTTTCTGTGGCTGCGTGAAAGC
CTTGAGGGGCTCCGGGAGGGCCCTTTGTGCGGGGGGAGCGGCTCGGGGGGTGCGTGCGTGTGTGTGTGCG
TGGGGAGCGCCGCGTGCGGCTCCGCGCTGCCCGGCGGCTGTGAGCGCTGCGGGCGCGGCGCGGGGCTTTG
TGCGCTCCGCAGTGTGCGCGAGGGGAGCGCGGCCGGGGGCGGTGCCCCGCGGTGCGGGGGGGGCTGCGAG
GGGAACAAAGGCTGCGTGCGGGGTGTGTGCGTGGGGGGGTGAGCAGGGGGTGTGGGCGCGTCGGTCGGGC
TGCAACCCCCCCTGCACCCCCCTCCCCGAGTTGCTGAGCACGGCCCGGCTTCGGGTGCGGGGCTCCGTAC
GGGGCGTGGCGCGGGGCTCGCCGTGCCGGGCGGGGGGTGGCGGCAGGTGGGGGTGCCGGGCGGGGCGGGG
CCGCCTCGGGCCGGGGAGGGCTCGGGGGAGGGGCGCGGCGGCCCCCGGAGCGCCGGCGGCTGTCGAGGCG
CGGCGAGCCGCAGCCATTGCCTTTTATGGTAATCGTGCGAGAGGGCGCAGGGACTTCCTTTGTCCCAAAT
CTGTGCGGAGCCGAAATCTGGGAGGCGCCGCCGCACCCCCTCTAGCGGGCGCGGGGCGAAGCGGTGCGGC
GCCGGCAGGAAGGAAATGGGCGGGGAGGGCCTTCGTGCGTCGCCGCGCCGCCGTCCCCTTCTCCCTCTCC
AGCCTCGGGGCTGTCCGCGGGGGGACGGCTGCCTTCGGGGGGGACGGGGCAGGGCGGGGTTCGGCTTCTG
GCGTGTGACCGGCGGCTCTAGAGCCTCTGCTAACCATGTTCATGCCTTCTTCTTTTTCCTACAGCTCCTG
GGCAACGTGCTGGTTATTGTGCTGTCTCATCATTTTGGCAAAGAATGTCGACGCCACCATGGACAAGAAG
TACAGCATCGGCCTGGCCATCGGCACCAACTCTGTGGGCTGGGCCGTGATCACCGACGAGTACAAGGTGC
CCAGCAAGAAATTCAAGGTGCTGGGCAACACCGACCGGCACAGCATCAAGAAGAACCTGATCGGCGCCCT
GCTGTTCGACAGCGGAGAAACAGCCGAGGCCACCCGGCTGAAGAGAACCGCCAGAAGAAGATACACCAGA
CGGAAGAACCGGATCTGCTATCTGCAAGAGATCTTCAGCAACGAGATGGCCAAGGTGGACGACAGCTTCT
TCCACAGACTGGAAGAGTCCTTCCTGGTGGAAGAGGATAAGAAGCACGAGCGGCACCCCATCTTCGGCAA
CATCGTGGACGAGGTGGCCTACCACGAGAAGTACCCCACCATCTACCACCTGAGAAAGAAACTGGTGGAC
AGCACCGACAAGGCCGACCTGCGGCTGATCTATCTGGCCCTGGCCCACATGATCAAGTTCCGGGGCCACT
TCCTGATCGAGGGCGACCTGAACCCCGACAACAGCGACGTGGACAAGCTGTTCATCCAGCTGGTGCAGAC
CTACAACCAGCTGTTCGAGGAAAACCCCATCAACGCCAGCGGCGTGGACGCCAAGGCCATCCTGTCTGCC
AGACTGAGCAAGAGCAGACGGCTGGAAAATCTGATCGCCCAGCTGCCCGGCGAGAAGAAGAATGGCCTGT
TCGGCAACCTGATTGCCCTGAGCCTGGGCCTGACCCCCAACTTCAAGAGCAACTTCGACCTGGCCGAGGA
TGCCAAACTGCAGCTGAGCAAGGACACCTACGACGACGACCTGGACAACCTGCTGGCCCAGATCGGCGAC
CAGTACGCCGACCTGTTTCTGGCCGCCAAGAACCTGTCCGACGCCATCCTGCTGAGCGACATCCTGAGAG
TGAACACCGAGATCACCAAGGCCCCCCTGAGCGCCTCTATGATCAAGAGATACGACGAGCACCACCAGGA
CCTGACCCTGCTGAAAGCTCTCGTGCGGCAGCAGCTGCCTGAGAAGTACAAAGAGATTTTCTTCGACCAG
AGCAAGAACGGCTACGCCGGCTACATCGATGGCGGAGCCAGCCAGGAAGAGTTCTACAAGTTCATCAAGC
CCATCCTGGAAAAGATGGACGGCACCGAGGAACTGCTCGTGAAGCTGAACAGAGAGGACCTGCTGCGGAA
GCAGCGGACCTTCGACAACGGCAGCATCCCCCACCAGATCCACCTGGGAGAGCTGCACGCCATTCTGCGG
CGGCAGGAAGATTTTTACCCATTCCTGAAGGACAACCGGGAAAAGATCGAGAAGATCCTGACCTTCCGCA
TCCCCTACTACGTGGGCCCTCTGGCCAGGGGAAACAGCAGATTCGCCTGGATGACCAGAAAGAGCGAGGA
AACCATCACCCCCTGGAACTTCGAGGAAGTGGTGGACAAGGGCGCCAGCGCCCAGAGCTTCATCGAGCGG
ATGACCAACTTCGATAAGAACCTGCCCAACGAGAAGGTGCTGCCCAAGCACAGCCTGCTGTACGAGTACT
TCACCGTGTACAACGAGCTGACCAAAGTGAAATACGTGACCGAGGGAATGAGAAAGCCCGCCTTCCTGAG
CGGCGAGCAGAAAAAAGCCATCGTGGACCTGCTGTTCAAGACCAACCGGAAAGTGACCGTGAAGCAGCTG
AAAGAGGACTACTTCAAGAAAATCGAGTGCTTCGACTCCGTGGAAATCTCCGGCGTGGAAGATCGGTTCA
ACGCCTCCCTGGGCACATACCACGATCTGCTGAAAATTATCAAGGACAAGGACTTCCTGGACAATGAGGA
AAACGAGGACATTCTGGAAGATATCGTGCTGACCCTGACACTGTTTGAGGACAGAGAGATGATCGAGGAA
CGGCTGAAAACCTATGCCCACCTGTTCGACGACAAAGTGATGAAGCAGCTGAAGCGGCGGAGATACACCG
GCTGGGGCAGGCTGAGCCGGAAGCTGATCAACGGCATCCGGGACAAGCAGTCCGGCAAGACAATCCTGGA
TTTCCTGAAGTCCGACGGCTTCGCCAACAGAAACTTCATGCAGCTGATCCACGACGACAGCCTGACCTTT
AAAGAGGACATCCAGAAAGCCCAGGTGTCCGGCCAGGGCGATAGCCTGCACGAGCACATTGCCAATCTGG
CCGGCAGCCCCGCCATTAAGAAGGGCATCCTGCAGACAGTGAAGGTGGTGGACGAGCTCGTGAAAGTGAT
GGGCCGGCACAAGCCCGAGAACATCGTGATCGAAATGGCCAGAGAGAACCAGACCACCCAGAAGGGACAG
AAGAACAGCCGCGAGAGAATGAAGCGGATCGAAGAGGGCATCAAAGAGCTGGGCAGCCAGATCCTGAAAG
AACACCCCGTGGAAAACACCCAGCTGCAGAACGAGAAGCTGTACCTGTACTACCTGCAGAATGGGCGGGA
TATGTACGTGGACCAGGAACTGGACATCAACCGGCTGTCCGACTACGATGTGGACGCTATCGTGCCTCAG
AGCTTTCTGAAGGACGACTCCATCGATAACAAAGTGCTGACTCGGAGCGACAAGAACCGGGGCAAGAGCG
ACAACGTGCCCTCCGAAGAGGTCGTGAAGAAGATGAAGAACTACTGGCGCCAGCTGCTGAATGCCAAGCT
GATTACCCAGAGGAAGTTCGACAATCTGACCAAGGCCGAGAGAGGCGGCCTGAGCGAACTGGATAAGGCC
GGCTTCATCAAGAGACAGCTGGTGGAAACCCGGCAGATCACAAAGCACGTGGCACAGATCCTGGACTCCC
GGATGAACACTAAGTACGACGAGAACGACAAACTGATCCGGGAAGTGAAAGTGATCACCCTGAAGTCCAA
GCTGGTGTCCGATTTCCGGAAGGATTTCCAGTTTTACAAAGTGCGCGAGATCAACAACTACCACCACGCC
CACGACGCCTACCTGAACGCCGTCGTGGGAACCGCCCTGATCAAAAAGTACCCTAAGCTGGAAAGCGAGT
TCGTGTACGGCGACTACAAGGTGTACGACGTGCGGAAGATGATCGCCAAGAGCGAGCAGGAAATCGGCAA
GGCTACCGCCAAGTACTTCTTCTACAGCAACATCATGAACTTTTTCAAGACCGAGATTACCCTGGCCAAC
GGCGAGATCCGGAAGCGGCCTCTGATCGAGACAAACGGCGAAACAGGCGAGATCGTGTGGGATAAGGGCC
GGGACTTTGCCACCGTGCGGAAAGTGCTGTCTATGCCCCAAGTGAATATCGTGAAAAAGACCGAGGTGCA
GACAGGCGGCTTCAGCAAAGAGTCTATCCTGCCCAAGAGGAACAGCGACAAGCTGATCGCCAGAAAGAAG
GACTGGGACCCTAAGAAGTACGGCGGCTTCGACAGCCCCACCGTGGCCTATTCTGTGCTGGTGGTGGCCA
AAGTGGAAAAGGGCAAGTCCAAGAAACTGAAGAGTGTGAAAGAGCTGCTGGGGATCACCATCATGGAAAG
AAGCAGCTTCGAGAAGAATCCCATCGACTTTCTGGAAGCCAAGGGCTACAAAGAAGTGAAAAAGGACCTG
ATCATCAAGCTGCCTAAGTACTCCCTGTTCGAGCTGGAAAACGGCCGGAAGAGAATGCTGGCCTCTGCCG
GCGAACTGCAGAAGGGAAACGAACTGGCCCTGCCCTCCAAATATGTGAACTTCCTGTACCTGGCCAGCCA
CTATGAGAAGCTGAAGGGCTCCCCCGAGGATAATGAGCAGAAACAGCTGTTTGTGGAACAGCACAAACAC
TACCTGGACGAGATCATCGAGCAGATCAGCGAGTTCTCCAAGAGAGTGATCCTGGCCGACGCTAATCTGG
ACAAGGTGCTGAGCGCCTACAACAAGCACAGAGACAAGCCTATCAGAGAGCAGGCCGAGAATATCATCCA
CCTGTTTACCCTGACCAATCTGGGAGCCCCTGCCGCCTTCAAGTACTTTGACACCACCATCGACCGGAAG
AGGTACACCAGCACCAAAGAGGTGCTGGACGCCACCCTGATCCACCAGAGCATCACCGGCCTGTACGAGA
CACGGATCGACCTGTCTCAGCTGGGAGGCGACGCCTATCCCTATGACGTGCCCGATTATGCCAGCCTGGG
CAGCGGCTCCCCCAAGAAAAAACGCAAGGTGGAAGATCCTAAGAAAAAGCGGAAAGTGGACGGCATTGGT
AGTGGGAGCAACGGCAGCAGCGGATCCGGAGGGCCGAGCTCTGGCGCACCCCCACCAAGTGGAGGGTCTC
CTGCCGGGTCCCCAACATCTACTGAAGAAGGCACCAGCGAATCCGCAACGCCCGAGTCAGGCCCTGGTAC
CTCCACAGAACCATCTGAAGGTAGTGCGCCTGGTTCCCCAGCTGGAAGCCCTACTTCCACCGAAGAAGGC
ACGTCAACCGAACCAAGTGAAGGATCTGCCCCTGGGACCAGCACTGAACCATCTGAGATGGATGCTAAGT
CACTAACTGCCTGGTCCCGGACACTGGTGACCTTCAAGGATGTATTTGTGGACTTCACCAGGGAGGAGTG
GAAGCTGCTGGACACTGCTCAGCAGATCGTGTACAGAAATGTGATGCTGGAGAACTATAAGAACCTGGTT
TCCTTGGGTTATCAGCTTACTAAGCCAGATGTGATCCTCCGGTTGGAGAAGGGAGAAGAGCCCAGCGGCC
GCGGTAGTGGGGCTACTAACTTCAGCCTGCTGAAGCAGGCTGGAGACGTGGAGGAGAACCCTGGACCTAT
GGTGAGCAAGGGCGAGGAGGATAACATGGCCATCATCAAGGAGTTCATGCGCTTCAAGGTGCACATGGAG
GGCTCCGTGAACGGCCACGAGTTCGAGATCGAGGGCGAGGGCGAGGGCCGCCCCTACGAGGGCACCCAGA
CCGCCAAGCTGAAGGTGACCAAGGGTGGCCCCCTGCCCTTCGCCTGGGACATCCTGTCCCCTCAGTTCAT
GTACGGCTCCAAGGCCTACGTGAAGCACCCCGCCGACATCCCCGACTACTTGAAGCTGTCCTTCCCCGAG
GGCTTCAAGTGGGAGCGCGTGATGAACTTCGAGGACGGCGGCGTGGTGACCGTGACCCAGGACTCCTCCC
TGCAGGACGGCGAGTTCATCTACAAGGTGAAGCTGCGCGGCACCAACTTCCCCTCCGACGGCCCCGTAAT
GCAGAAGAAGACCATGGGCTGGGAGGCCTCCTCCGAGCGGATGTACCCCGAGGACGGCGCCCTGAAGGGC
GAGATCAAGCAGAGGCTGAAGCTGAAGGACGGCGGCCACTACGACGCTGAGGTCAAGACCACCTACAAGG
CCAAGAAGCCCGTGCAGCTGCCCGGCGCCTACAACGTCAACATCAAGTTGGACATCACCTCCCACAACGA
GGACTACACCATCGTGGAACAGTACGAACGCGCCGAGGGCCGCCACTCCACCGGCGGCATGGACGAGCTG
TACAAGTAATAACGCGTGAATTCACTCCTCAGGTGCAGGCTGCCTATCAGAAGGTGGTGGCTGGTGTGGC
CAATGCCCTGGCTCACAAATACCACTGAGATCTTTTTCCCTCTGCCAAAAATTATGGGGACATCATGAAG
CCCCTTGAGCATCTGACTTCTGGCTAATAAAGGAAATTTATTTTCATTGCAATAGTGTGTTGGAATTTTT
TGTGTCTCTCACTCGGAAGGACATATGGGAGGGCAAATCATTTAAAACATCAGAATGAGTATTTGGTTTA
GAGTTTGGCAACATATGCCCATATGCTGGCTGCCATGAACAAAGGTTGGCTATAAAGAGGTCATCAGTAT
ATGAAACAGCCCCCTGCTGTCCATTCCTTATTCCATAGAAAAGCCTTGACTTGAGGTTAGATTTTTTTTA
TATTTTGTTTTGTGTTATTTTTTTCTTTAACATCCCTAAAATTTTCCTTACATGTTTTACTAGCCAGATT
TTTCCTCCTCTCCTGACTACTCCCAGTCATAGCTGTCCCTCTTCTCTTATGGAGATCCCTCGACCTGCAG
CCCAAGCTTATAACTTCGTATAGCATACATTATACGAAGTTATGCGGCCGCACCGGTATGCATTTAATTA
AGATATCAGCTTTACTAGGGACAGGATTGGTGACAGAAAAGCCCCATCCTTAGGCCTCCTCCTTCCTAGT
CTCCTGATATTGGGTCTAACCCCCACCTCCTGTTAGGCAGATTCCTTATCTGGTGACACACCCCCATTTC
CTGGAGCCATCTCTCTCCTTGCCAGAACCTCTAAGGTTTGCTTACGATGGAGCCAGAGAGGATCCTGGGA
GGGAGAGCTTGGCAGGGGGTGGGAGGGAAGGGGGGGATGCGTGACCTGCCCGGTTCTCAGTGGCCACCCT
GCGCTACCCTCTCCCAGAACCTGAGCTGCTCTGACGCGGCTGTCTGGTGCGTTTCACTGATCCTGGTGCT
GCAGCTTCCTTACACTTCCCAAGAGGAGAAGCAGTTTGGAAAAACAAAATCAGAATAAGTTGGTCCTGAG
TTCTAACTTTGGCTCTTCACCTTTCTAGTCCCCAATTTATATTGTTCCTCCGTGCGTCAGTTTTACCTGT
GAGATAAGGCCAGTAGCCAGCCCCGTCCTGGCAGGGCTGTGGTGAGGAGGGGGGTGTCCGTGTGGAAAAC
TCCCTTTGTGAGAATGGTGCGTCCTAGGTGTTCACCAGGTCGTGGCCGCCTCTACTCCCTTTCTCTTTCT
CCATCCTTCTTTCCTTAAAGAGTCCCCAGTGCTATCTGGGACATATTCCTCCGCCCAGAGCAGGGTCCCG
CTTCCCTAAGGCCCTGCTCTGGGCTTCTGGGTTTGAGTCCTTGGCAAGCCCAGGAGAGGCGCTCAGGCTT
CCCTGTCCCCCTTCCTCGTCCACCATCTCATGCCCCTGGCTCTCCTGCCCCTTCCCTACAGGGGTTCCTG
GCTCTGCTCTAAGGGCGAATTCGCCAGGAACCGTAAAAAGGCCGCGTTGCTGGCGTTTTTCCATAGGCTC
CGCCCCCCTGACGAGCATCACAAAAATCGACGCTCAAGTCAGAGGTGGCGAAACCCGACAGGACTATAAA
GATACCAGGCGTTTCCCCCTGGAAGCTCCCTCGTGCGCTCTCCTGTTCCGACCCTGCCGCTTACCGGATA
CCTGTCCGCCTTTCTCCCTTCGGGAAGCGTGGCGCTTTCTCATAGCTCACGCTGTAGGTATCTCAGTTCG
GTGTAGGTCGTTCGCTCCAAGCTGGGCTGTGTGCACGAACCCCCCGTTCAGCCCGACCGCTGCGCCTTAT
CCGGTAACTATCGTCTTGAGTCCAACCCGGTAAGACACGACTTATCGCCACTGGCAGCAGCCACTGGTAA
CAGGATTAGCAGAGCGAGGTATGTAGGCGGTGCTACAGAGTTCTTGAAGTGGTGGCCTAACTACGGCTAC
ACTAGAAGAACAGTATTTGGTATCTGCGCTCTGCTGAAGCCAGTTACCTTCGGAAAAAGAGTTGGTAGCT
CTTGATCCGGCAAACAAACCACCGCTGGTAGCGGTGGTTTTTTTGTTTGCAAGCAGCAGATTACGCGCAG
AAAAAAAGGATCTCAAGAAGATCCTTTGATCTTTTCTACGGGGTCTGACGCTCAGTGGAACGAAAACTCA
CGTTAAGGGATTTTGGTCATGAGATTATCAAAAAGGATCTTCACCTAGATCCTTTTAAATTAAAAATGAA
GTTTTAAATCAATCTAAAGTATATATGAGTAAACTTGGTCTGACAGTTACCAATGCTTAATCAGTGAGGC
ACCTATCTCAGCGATCTGTCTATTTCGTTCATCCATAGTTGCCTGACTCCCCGTCGTGTAGATAACTACG
ATACGGGAGGGCTTACCATCTGGCCCCAGTGCTGCAATGATACCGCGAGACCCACGCTCACCGGCTCCAG
ATTTATCAGCAATAAACCAGCCAGCCGGAAGGGCCGAGCGCAGAAGTGGTCCTGCAACTTTATCCGCCTC
CATCCAGTCTATTAATTGTTGCCGGGAAGCTAGAGTAAGTAGTTCGCCAGTTAATAGTTTGCGCAACGTT
GTTGCCATTGCTACAGGCATCGTGGTGTCACGCTCGTCGTTTGGTATGGCTTCATTCAGCTCCGGTTCCC
AACGATCAAGGCGAGTTACATGATCCCCCATGTTGTGCAAAAAAGCGGTTAGCTCCTTCGGTCCTCCGAT
CGTTGTCAGAAGTAAGTTGGCCGCAGTGTTATCACTCATGGTTATGGCAGCACTGCATAATTCTCTTACT
GTCATGCCATCCGTAAGATGCTTTTCTGTGACTGGTGAGTACTCAACCAAGTCATTCTGAGAATAGTGTA
TGCGGCGACCGAGTTGCTCTTGCCCGGCGTCAATACGGGATAATACCGCGCCACATAGCAGAACTTTAAA
AGTGCTCATCATTGGAAAACGTTCTTCGGGGCGAAAACTCTCAAGGATCTTACCGCTGTTGAGATCCAGT
TCGATGTAACCCACTCGTGCACCCAACTGATCTTCAGCATCTTTTACTTTCACCAGCGTTTCTGGGTGAG
CAAAAACAGGAAGGCAAAATGCCGCAAAAAAGGGAATAAGGGCGACACGGAAATGTTGAATACTCATACT
CTTCCTTTTTCAATATTATTGAAGCATTTATCAGGGTTGAATTCGCCCTT
Features (pLannotate 1.2.2; 18 found; start..end, strand, type, name):
      1..804     +  misc_feature   HA-L: left homology arm from the adeno-associated virus integration site (AAVS1) within intron 1 of the human PPP1R12C gene
    806..839     +  protein_bind   loxP: Cre-mediated recombination occurs in the 8-bp core sequence (GCATACAT). Cre recombinase
    846..871     +  misc_feature   SA: splice acceptor site
    970..1773    +  CDS            NeoR/KanR: aminoglycoside phosphotransferase from Tn5; aph(3')-II (or nptII); confers resistance to neomycin, kanamycin, and G418 (Geneticin®)
   1799..2023    +  polyA_signal   bGH poly(A) signal: bovine growth hormone polyadenylation signal
   2029..2408    +  enhancer       CMV enhancer: human cytomegalovirus immediate early enhancer
   2410..2687    +  promoter       chicken β-actin promoter: No description available
   2688..3704    +  intron         chimeric intron: chimera between introns from chicken β-actin and rabbit β-globin
   3769..7872    +  CDS            Cas9: Cas9 (Csn1) endonuclease from the Streptococcus pyogenes Type II CRISPR/Cas system generates RNA-guided double strand breaks in DNA
   8278..8463    +  CDS            KRAB: Krüppel-associated box (KRAB) transcriptional repression domain from the human zinc finger protein ZNF10 (Margolin et al., 1994)
   8539..9246    +  CDS            mCherry: mCherry is a basic (constitutively fluorescent) red fluorescent protein published in 2004, derived from Discosoma sp.. It is reported to be a very rapidly-maturing monomer with low acid sensitivity.
   9255..9335    +  CDS            HBB (fragment): HBB_PONPY - Experimental evidence at transcript level: Swiss-Prot protein existence level 2. Involved in oxygen transport from the lung to the various peripheral tissues. From Pongo pygmaeus (Bornean orangutan).
   9406..9461    +  polyA_signal   β-globin poly(A) signal: rabbit β-globin polyadenylation signal (Gil and Proudfoot, 1987)
   9810..9843    +  protein_bind   loxP: Cre-mediated recombination occurs in the 8-bp core sequence (GCATACAT). Cre recombinase
   9884..10720   +  misc_feature   HA-R: right homology arm from the adeno-associated virus integration site (AAVS1) within intron 1 of the human PPP1R12C gene
  10768..11356   -  rep_origin     ori: high-copy-number ColE1/pMB1/pBR322/pUC origin of replication
  11527..12387   -  CDS            AmpR: β-lactamase; bla; confers resistance to ampicillin, carbenicillin, and related antibiotics
  12388..12428   -  promoter       AmpR promoter (fragment): bla
