[The description below was written by a language model from this plasmid's Addgene catalogue record and pLannotate feature annotations shown in this document.]
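Description:
AAVS1_dCas9-XTEN-KRAB-p2A-mCherry is a 12.4 kb homology-directed repair donor plasmid built on the pAAVS1 backbone for installing a CRISPR interference (CRISPRi) effector at the human AAVS1 safe-harbour locus, which lies within intron 1 of PPP1R12C. Although catalogued under the AAV vector type, the annotated features show no viral ITRs. "AAVS1" here refers to the genomic integration site, represented by left and right homology arms of roughly 800 bp that flank the payload. The plasmid is propagated in bacteria through a high-copy ColE1/pUC-type origin with ampicillin selection (β-lactamase).

Between the arms, two directly oriented loxP sites bracket the entire integrated cassette, which in principle would allow its Cre-mediated excision. The first unit is a promoterless selection trap: a splice acceptor followed by a NeoR/KanR coding sequence and a bGH polyadenylation signal. G418 resistance should therefore depend on splicing from the endogenous PPP1R12C transcript, which favours correctly targeted clones. Downstream, a CAG-type promoter (CMV enhancer, chicken β-actin promoter and chimeric intron) drives Streptococcus pyogenes Cas9 carrying the D10A and H840A mutations that abolish nuclease activity. This dCas9 is fused, via an XTEN linker according to the construct name, to the KRAB repression domain of human ZNF10 (KOX1). The record also lists a C-terminal HA tag. A P2A peptide then separates mCherry, so red fluorescence reports effector expression from the same transcript, which ends in a rabbit β-globin poly(A) signal. The construct is intended for generating stable CRISPRi cell lines. The associated work involved genetic dependency screens in human and chimpanzee stem cells.
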