Addgene plasmid #222107: AAVS1_dCas9-XTEN-KRAB-p2A-mCherry
Purpose: Donor vector for CRISPRi integration at AAVS1 with an mCherry fluorophore
Depositing lab: Jonathan Weissman. Depositing organization: Whitehead Institute for Biomedical Research. Publication: Comparative landscape of genetic dependencies in human and chimpanzee stem cells. She R, Fair T, Schaefer NK, Saunders RA, Pavlovic BJ, Weissman JS, Pollen AA. Cell. 2023 Jul 6;186(14):2977-2994.e23. doi: 10.1016/j.cell.2023.05.043. Epub 2023 Jun 20. PubMed 37343560.
Backbone
  Vector backbone: pAAVS1
  Vector type: Mammalian Expression, AAV, CRISPR
Growth in bacteria
  Bacterial resistance: Ampicillin, 100 μg/mL
  Growth temperature: 37°C
  Growth strain: NEB Stable
  Copy number: High Copy
Gene/Insert
  Gene/Insert name: CRISPRi-kox1(KRAB) (alt name: dCas9-KRAB)
  Species: H. sapiens (human); S. pyogenes
  Mutation: D10A, H840A
  Entrez Gene: cas9 (a.k.a. DQM35_RS05165, NCTC12064_01025, csn1)
  Tag / fusion protein: HA (C terminal on insert); P2A-mCherry (C terminal on insert)
  Cloning method: Gibson Cloning
Terms and licenses: Academic/Nonprofit Terms; Industry Terms: Not Available to Industry
Depositor comments: Catalytically deactivated Cas9
How to cite: AAVS1_dCas9-XTEN-KRAB-p2A-mCherry was a gift from Jonathan Weissman (Addgene plasmid # 222107 ; http://n2t.net/addgene:222107 ; RRID:Addgene_222107)
